>Addgene plasmid #21521 | GFP-GW1D1b(aa502-751) | addgene partial sequence | sequence record 27284 | 21521 with hTNRC6A-Fa (tgcaaatggcaatggtaaga)
GNATCTACTGAGGAGAGGNCAGGGTTCTGCCACATCTCAGACAAATGAGCAAAGCAGTGTGTGGGCCAAA
ACAGGAGGTACAGTGGAGAGCGATGGTAGTACAGAAAGCACTGGACGCCTTGAGGAAAAAGGAACTGGGG
AAAGTCAGAGTAGAGACAGAAGAAAAATTGATCAGCACACATTACTCCAAAGCATTGTAAACAGAACTGA
CTTAGATCCACGTGTCCTGTCCAACTCTGGTTGGGGACAGACTCCTATTAAGCAGAATACTGCCTGGGAT
ACAGAAACATCACCTAGAGGGGAACGAAAGACTGACAATGGGACAGAGGCCACCCAGCTTTCTTGTACAA
AGTGGTTGATTCGACCTCGAGGCCTTAAGTGACTAGGTACCCGATCCAGACATGATAAGATACATTGATG
AGTTTGGACAAACCACAACTAGAATGCAGTGAAAAAAATGCTTTATTTGTGAAATTTGTGATGCTATTGC
TTTATTTGTAACCATTATAAGCTGCAATAAACAAGTTAACAACAACAATTGCATTCATTTTATGTTTCAG
GTTCAGGGGGAGGTGTGGGAGGTTTTTTAAAGCAAGGTAAAACCCAAGCTGGGAAGCTCAGATCTGAGCT
TGGCGTAATCN
