>Addgene plasmid #21521 | GFP-GW1D1b(aa502-751) | addgene partial sequence | sequence record 27285 | 21521 with EGFP-C
ACCGGGCATCTCTCGGCATGGACGAGCTGTACAAGTCTAGAGGATCATCAACAAGTTTGTACAAAAAAGC
AGGCTTCACTTCCCTTTCTCACCTTAGCAATGGAGAGTCAAAAAGTGGAGGCTCTTATGGTACTACATGG
GGTGCCTATGGTTCTAATTACTCTGGAGACAAATGTTCAGGCCCTAATGGCCAAGCTAATGGTGACACTG
TGAATGCAACTCTAATGCAGCCTGGCGTAAATGGTCCTATGGGCACTAACTTTCAAGTTAACACAAACAA
AGGAGGTGGTGTGTGGGAATCTGGTGCAGCAAACTCCCAGAGTACATCATGGGGAAGTGGAAATGGCACA
AATTCTGGAGGAAGTCGAAGAGGATGGGGAACCCCTGCACAAAACACTGGCACTAATTTACCCAGCGTTG
AGTGGAACAAACTGCCTAGCAATCAGCATTCCAATGATAGTGCAAATGGCAATGGTAAGACGTTTACAAA
TGGATGGAAATCTACTGAGGAAGAGGATCAGGGTTCTGCCACATCTCAGACAAATGAGCAAAGCAGTGTG
TGGGCCAAAACAGGAGGTACAGTGGAGAGCGATGGTAGTACAGAAAGCACTGGACGCCTTGAGGAAAAAG
GAACTGGGGAAAGTCAGAGTAGAGACAGAAGAAAAATTGATCAGCACACATTACTCCAAAGCATTGTAAA
CAGAACTGACTTAGATCCACGTGTCCTGTCCAACTCTGGTTGGGGACAGACTCCTATTAAGCAGAATACT
GCCTGGGATACAGAAAAAATCACCCTAACAGGGGGAGGGAAAGAATGAAATAGTGGAAATGTGGGCAACG
AGAGGCCCACCCCCGCCTTTCCTTGGACAAAGGGTGGTTT
