[The description below was written by a language model from this plasmid's Addgene catalogue record.]
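Description:
GFP-GW1D1b(aa502-751) is a mammalian expression plasmid built on a custom-made Gateway destination vector (pDEST:gfp) that places GFP at the N terminus of whatever coding sequence is recombined into it. The insert, introduced by Gateway cloning, is a roughly 750 bp fragment of human TNRC6A, better known as GW182, encoding only amino acids 502–751 of the protein. The result is a GFP fusion to a defined internal truncation of GW182 rather than the full-length protein. The plasmid is propagated in standard E. coli cloning strains under ampicillin selection. The record does not state the copy number, the origin of replication, the promoter driving the fusion in mammalian cells, or whether a mammalian selection marker is present, and no feature table is available to fill these gaps.

GW182 is a glycine/tryptophan-repeat-rich protein that associates with Argonaute proteins and is a core component of the microRNA-mediated silencing machinery and of cytoplasmic GW/P bodies. This construct appears to belong to a series of deletion fragments used to map which parts of GW182 contact human Ago2, in work showing that the C-terminal half of Ago2 binds several GW-rich regions of GW182 and depends on GW182 for silencing. The GFP tag allows the fragment to be followed by fluorescence microscopy in transfected cells to assess its localization. It also provides a handle for detection or pull-down in interaction assays with Ago2 and for testing the contribution of this segment to silencing.
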