Addgene plasmid #21521: GFP-GW1D1b(aa502-751)
Depositing lab: Edward Chan. Depositing organization: University of Florida. Publication: The C-terminal half of human Ago2 binds to multiple GW-rich regions of GW182 and requires GW182 to mediate silencing. Lian SL, Li S, Abadal GX, Pauley BA, Fritzler MJ, Chan EK. RNA. 2009 May . 15(5):804-13. 10.1261/rna.1229409 PubMed 19324964.
Backbone
  Vector backbone: custom-made pDEST:gfp vector
  Vector type: Mammalian Expression
Growth in bacteria
  Bacterial resistance: Ampicillin, 100 μg/mL
  Growth temperature: 37°C
  Growth strain: DH5alpha
  Copy number: Unknown
Gene/Insert
  Gene/Insert name: TNRC6A (alt name: GW182)
  Species: H. sapiens (human)
  Insert size (bp): 750
  Mutation: contain aa502-751
  GenBank ID: NM_014494
  Entrez Gene: TNRC6A (a.k.a. CAGH26, FAME6, GW1, GW182, TNRC6)
  Tag / fusion protein: GFP (N terminal on backbone)
  Cloning method: Gateway Cloning
  Sequencing primers: 5′ GACCGCCGCCGGGATCACT
Terms and licenses: Academic/Nonprofit Terms; Industry Terms: Not Available to Industry
How to cite: GFP-GW1D1b(aa502-751) was a gift from Edward Chan (Addgene plasmid # 21521 ; http://n2t.net/addgene:21521 ; RRID:Addgene_21521)
